>Addgene plasmid #243064 | AiP1649 - pAAV-AiE2318m-minBG-SYFP2-WPRE3-BGHpA | addgene full sequence | sequence record 492128 | Addgene NGS Result
TGTGGAATCCGGGTGGGGTGTGCAAGCTGAGTCAGCTGGCAGGCTTTGGCCAGCTCTGGTCTGCATAGGC
AGCGGAGTCACCGATCTGGTCCCAGCCCGCATGCATGACAACGGAAAGTGCTGAGGCGCACATCGTGTCT
GCCGGAGCCCAGGCTGACTCTGCGCTTTCTTTCACTGTGGTCTAAGCCTGGTAGAGACTCCTAGCCTAGG
GGCAGAACAAGCAATCCCTGGCACAGACACTCAGGCGTGACCGTAAGCGTACGGTTTAGCCTTTTCTAAG
ACTGCGTAAGCCTGGCCAGCGGAGCTCGGGCTGGGCATAAAAGTCAGGGCAGAGCCATCTATTGCTTACA
TTTGCTTCTGGGATCCAGATCTTTCGAAGCTAGCGCTACCGGTCGCCACCATGGTGAGCAAGGGCGAGGA
GCTGTTCACCGGGGTGGTGCCCATCCTGGTCGAGCTGGACGGCGACGTAAACGGCCACAAGTTCAGCGTG
TCCGGCGAGGGCGAGGGCGATGCCACCTACGGCAAGCTGACCCTGAAGCTGATCTGCACCACCGGCAAGC
TGCCCGTGCCCTGGCCCACCCTCGTGACCACCCTGGGCTACGGCGTGCAGTGCTTCGCCCGCTACCCCGA
CCACATGAAGCAGCACGACTTCTTCAAGTCCGCCATGCCCGAAGGCTACGTCCAGGAGCGCACCATCTTC
TTCAAGGACGACGGCAACTACAAGACCCGCGCCGAGGTGAAGTTCGAGGGCGACACCCTGGTGAACCGCA
TCGAGCTGAAGGGCATCGACTTCAAGGAGGACGGCAACATCCTGGGGCACAAGCTGGAGTACAACTACAA
CAGCCACAACGTCTATATCACCGCCGACAAGCAGAAGAACGGCATCAAGGCCAACTTCAAGATCCGCCAC
AACATCGAGGACGGCGGCGTGCAGCTCGCCGACCACTACCAGCAGAACACCCCCATCGGCGACGGCCCCG
TGCTGCTGCCCGACAACCACTACCTGAGCTACCAGTCCAAGCTGAGCAAAGACCCCAACGAGAAGCGCGA
TCACATGGTCCTGCTGGAGTTCGTGACCGCCGCCGGGATCACTCTCGGCATGGACGAGCTGTACAAGTAA
GTCGACGGCGCGCCGCGGCCGCGAATTCGATATCATAATCAACCTCTGGATTACAAAATTTGTGAAAGAT
TGACTGGTATTCTTAACTATGTTGCTCCTTTTACGCTATGTGGATACGCTGCTTTAATGCCTTTGTATCA
TGCTATTGCTTCCCGTATGGCTTTCATTTTCTCCTCCTTGTATAAATCCTGGTTAGTTCTTGCCACGGCG
GAACTCATCGCCGCCTGCCTTGCCCGCTGCTGGACAGGGGCTCGGCTGTTGGGCACTGACAATTCCGTGG
CTCGAGAGATCTTCGACTGTGCCTTCTAGTTGCCAGCCATCTGTTGTTTGCCCCTCCCCCGTGCCTTCCT
TGACCCTGGAAGGTGCCACTCCCACTGTCCTTTCCTAATAAAATGAGGAAATTGCATCGCATTGTCTGAG
TAGGTGTCATTCTATTCTGGGGGGTGGGGTGGGGCAGGACAGCAAGGGGGAGGATTGGGAAGACAATAGC
AGGCATGAGATCTCACGTGCGGACCGAGCGGCCGCAGGAACCCCTAGTGATGGAGTTGGCCACTCCCTCT
CTGCGCGCTCGCTCGCTCACTGAGGCCGGGCGACCAAAGGTCGCCCGACGCCCGGGCTTTGCCCGGGCGG
CCTCAGTGAGCGAGCGAGCGCGCAGCTGCCTGCAGGGGCGCCTGATGCGGTATTTTCTCCTTACGCATCT
GTGCGGTATTTCACACCGCATA
[95 nt withheld, positions 1843-1937]
T
[46 nt withheld, positions 1939-1984]
C
[141 nt withheld, positions 1986-2126]
CCTTTGACGTTGGAGTCCACGTTCTTT
[37 nt withheld, positions 2154-2190]
ACTCTATCTCGGGCTATTCTTTTGATTTATAAGGGATTTTGCCGATTTCGGTCTATTGGTTAAAAAATGA
GCTGATTTAACAAAAATTTAACGCGAATTTTAACAAAATATTAACGTTTACAATTTTATGGTGCACTCTC
AGTACAATCTGCTCTGATGCCGCATAGTTAAGCCAGCCCCGACACCCGCCAACACCCGCTGACGCGCCCT
GACGGGCTTGTCTGCTCCCGGCATCCGCTTACAGACAAGCTGTGACCGTCTCCGGGAGCTGCATGTGTCA
GAGGTTTTCACCGTCATCACCGAAACGCGCGAGACGAAAGGGCCTCGTGATACGCCTATTTTTATAGGTT
AATGTCATGATAATAATGGTTTCTTAGACGTCAGGTGGCACTTTTCGGGGAAATGTGCGCGGAACCCCTA
TTTGTTTATTTTTCTAAATACATTCAAATATGTATCCGCTCATGAGACAATAACCCTGATAAATGCTTCA
ATAATATTGAAAAAGGAAGAGTATGAGTATTCAACATTTCCGTGTCGCCCTTATTCCCTTTTTTGCGGCA
TTTTGCCTTCCTGTTTTTGCTCACCCAGAAACGCTGGTGAAAGTAAAAGATGCTGAAGATCAGTTGGGTG
CACGAGTGGGTTACATCGAACTGGATCTCAACAGCGGTAAGATCCTTGAGAGTTTTCGCCCCGAAGAACG
TTTTCCAATGATGAGCACTTTTAAAGTTCTGCTATGTGGCGCGGTATTATCCCGTATTGACGCCGGGCAA
GAGCAACTCGGTCGCCGCATACACTATTCTCAGAATGACTTGGTTGAGTACTCACCAGTCACAGAAAAGC
ATCTTACGGATGGCATGACAGTAAGAGAATTATGCAGTGCTGCCATAACCATGAGTGATAACACTGCGGC
CAACTTACTTCTGACAACGATCGGAGGACCGAAGGAGCTAACCGCTTTTTTGCACAACATGGGGGATCAT
GTAACTCGCCTTGATCGTTGGGAACCGGAGCTGAATGAAGCCATACCAAACGACGAGCGTGACACCACGA
TGCCTGTAGCAATGGCAACAACGTTGCGCAAACTATTAACTGGCGAACTACTTACTCTAGCTTCCCGGCA
ACAATTAATAGACTGGATGGAGGCGGATAAAGTTGCAGGACCACTTCTGCGCTCGGCCCTTCCGGCTGGC
TGGTTTATTGCTGATAAATCTGGAGCCGGTGAGCGTGGGTCTCGCGGTATCATTGCAGCACTGGGGCCAG
ATGGTAAGCCCTCCCGTATCGTAGTTATCTACACGACGGGGAGTCAGGCAACTATGGATGAACGAAATAG
ACAGATCGCTGAGATAGGTGCCTCACTGATTAAGCATTGGTAACTGTCAGACCAAGTTTACTCATATATA
CTTTAGATTGATTTAAAACTTCATTTTTAATTTAAAAGGATCTAGGTGAAGATCCTTTTTGATAATCTCA
TGACCAAAATCCCTTAACGTGAGTTTTCGTTCCACTGAGCGTCAGACCCCGTAGAAAAGATCAAAGGATC
TTCTTGAGATCCTTTTTTTCTGCGCGTAATCTGCTGCTTGCAAACAAAAAAACCACCGCTACCAGCGGTG
GTTTGTTTGCCGGATCAAGAGCTACCAACTCTTTTTCCGAAGGTAACTGGCTTCAGCAGAGCGCAGATAC
CAAATACTGTTCTTCTAGTGTAGCCGTAGTTAGGCCACCACTTCAAGAACTCTGTAGCACCGCCTACATA
CCTCGCTCTGCTAATCCTGTTACCAGTGGCTGCTGCCAGTGGCGATAAGTCGTGTCTTACCGGGTTGGAC
TCAAGACGATAGTTACCGGATAAGGCGCAGCGGTCGGGCTGAACGGGGGGTTCGTGCACACAGCCCAGCT
TGGAGCGAACGACCTACACCGAACTGAGATACCTACAGCGTGAGCTATGAGAAAGCGCCACGCTTCCCGA
AGGGAGAAAGGCGGACAGGTATCCGGTAAGCGGCAGGGTCGGAACAGGAGAGCGCACGAGGGAGCTTCCA
GGGGGAAACGCCTGGTATCTTTATAGTCCTGTCGGGTTTCGCCACCTCTGACTTGAGCGTCGATTTTTGT
GATGCTCGTCAGGGGGGCGGAGCCTATGGAAAAACGCCAGCAACGCGGCCTTTTTACGGTTCCTGGCCTT
TTGCTGGCCTTTTGCTCACATGTCCTGCAGGCAGCTGCGCGCTCGCTCGCTCACTGAGGCCGCCCGGGCG
TCGGGCGACCTTTGGTCGCCCGGCCTCAGTGAGCGAGCGAGCGCGCAGAGAGGGAGTGGCCAACTCCATC
ACTAGGGGTTCCTGCGGCCGCACGCGTTGTAAGAGTAATAATCGGTAGGGTGTGAGGAATCTAGGGTCTG
GATCCGGACACAGGCTGCCGCTGTGCGGAGCGGGTGGGCGTGAGGGGAGGTTCCCTTGTTACTCCCTCTC
CCCCCAGTACTCACCGAGTGAGTGAGCACCGCACCGACGGAAAATGGAGAGGCTGCGCGCGAGCCTGGTG
TTCGCTGCTTTATAGTCATGTCTGGCTGCCTCTCCC
Features (pLannotate 1.2.2; 14 found; start..end, strand, type, name):
    401..1117    +  CDS            SYFP2: SYFP2 is a basic (constitutively fluorescent) yellow fluorescent protein published in 2006, derived from Aequorea victoria. It is reported to be a very rapidly-maturing monomer with moderate acid sensitivity.
   1157..1314    +  misc_feature   WPRE (fragment): woodchuck hepatitis virus posttranscriptional regulatory element
   1320..1400    +  misc_feature   WPRE (fragment): woodchuck hepatitis virus posttranscriptional regulatory element
   1417..1528    +  polyA_signal   bGH poly(A) signal: bovine growth hormone polyadenylation signal
   1646..1786    +  repeat_region  AAV2 ITR: inverted terminal repeat of adeno-associated virus serotype 2 inverted
   1791..1842    -  misc_feature   bom (fragment): basis of mobility region from pBR322
   1861..2316    +  rep_origin     f1 ori (sequence partly withheld): f1 bacteriophage origin of replication; arrow indicates direction of (+) strand synthesis
   2317..2366    -  misc_feature   bom (fragment): basis of mobility region from pBR322
   2468..2503    -  CDS            rop (fragment): Rop protein, which maintains plasmids at low copy number; rop
   2598..2702    +  promoter       AmpR promoter: bla
   2703..3563    +  CDS            AmpR: β-lactamase; bla; confers resistance to ampicillin, carbenicillin, and related antibiotics
   3734..4322    +  rep_origin     ori: high-copy-number ColE1/pMB1/pBR322/pUC origin of replication
   4395..4422    +  repeat_region  AAV2 ITR (fragment): inverted terminal repeat of adeno-associated virus serotype 2 inverted
   4451..4478    +  repeat_region  AAV2 ITR (fragment): inverted terminal repeat of adeno-associated virus serotype 2 inverted
