[The description below was written by a language model from this plasmid's Addgene catalogue record and pLannotate feature annotations shown in this document.]
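Description:
AiP1649 - pAAV-AiE2318m-minBG-SYFP2-WPRE3-BGHpA is an AAV transfer plasmid built on a pAAV2 backbone, intended for packaging a reporter genome into recombinant adeno-associated virus for delivery to brain tissue. In bacteria it is maintained as a high-copy plasmid through a ColE1/pUC-type origin and selected with ampicillin via the β-lactamase gene and its own promoter. An f1 phage origin is also present, along with small remnants of the pBR322 bom and rop regions. The annotation finds one complete AAV2 inverted terminal repeat downstream of the expression cassette and only two short ITR fragments at the other end. This may reflect the difficulty of sequencing or annotating these hairpin-forming repeats rather than a true truncation, but the record does not settle the point. The ITRs are the cis elements needed for replication and encapsidation of the intervening DNA.

The payload is an enhancer-driven reporter. According to the name and stated purpose, the AiE2318m enhancer is placed upstream of a minimal beta-globin promoter (minBG), so that transcription depends on the enhancer's activity and is restricted to specific populations of brain cells. The record does not state which cell types are targeted. Neither the enhancer nor the minimal promoter was picked up by the automated annotation, though the unannotated region preceding the coding sequence is where they would be expected. This unit drives SYFP2, a rapidly maturing monomeric yellow fluorescent protein derived from Aequorea victoria. SYFP2 is followed by WPRE3, a shortened woodchuck hepatitis virus posttranscriptional element (annotated as two fragments) that boosts transcript expression while saving packaging space, and by the bovine growth hormone polyadenylation signal. The construct is suited to labelling and characterising enhancer-defined cell populations after AAV delivery.
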