Addgene plasmid #243064: AiP1649 - pAAV-AiE2318m-minBG-SYFP2-WPRE3-BGHpA
Purpose: AiE2318m is an enhancer sequence designed to drive AAV-mediated transgene expression in specific population sof brain cells.
Depositing lab: Allen Institute for Brain Science & Bosiljka Tasic. Depositing organization: Allen Institute.
Backbone
  Vector backbone: pAAV2
  Vector type: AAV
Growth in bacteria
  Bacterial resistance: Ampicillin, 100 μg/mL
  Growth temperature: 37°C
  Growth strain: NEB Stable
  Copy number: High Copy
Gene/Insert
  Gene/Insert name: SYFP2
  Species: Synthetic
  Cloning method: Gibson Cloning
Terms and licenses: Academic/Nonprofit Terms; Industry Terms: Not Available to Industry
How to cite: AiP1649 - pAAV-AiE2318m-minBG-SYFP2-WPRE3-BGHpA was a gift from Allen Institute for Brain Science & Bosiljka Tasic (Addgene plasmid # 243064 ; http://n2t.net/addgene:243064 ; RRID:Addgene_243064)
